Addgene plasmid #146699: pLNHA-C1-HsNot8_J
Purpose: Mammalian Expression of HsNot8
Depositing lab: Elisa Izaurralde. Depositing organization: Max Planck Institute for Developmental Biology. Publication: GW182 proteins directly recruit cytoplasmic deadenylase complexes to miRNA targets. Braun JE, Huntzinger E, Fauser M, Izaurralde E. Mol Cell. 2011 Oct 7;44(1):120-33. 10.1016/j.molcel.2011.09.007 PubMed 21981923.
Backbone
  Vector backbone: Unknown
  Vector type: Mammalian Expression
Growth in bacteria
  Bacterial resistance: Kanamycin, 50 μg/mL
  Growth temperature: 37°C
  Growth strain: DH5alpha
  Copy number: High Copy
Gene/Insert
  Gene/Insert name: HsNot8 (alt names: CAF1; CALIF, hCAF1, POP2,CNOT8)
  Species: H. sapiens (human)
  Entrez Gene: CNOT8 (a.k.a. CAF1, CALIF, Caf1b, POP2, hCAF1)
  Cloning method: Unknown
Terms and licenses: Academic/Nonprofit Terms; Industry Terms: Not Available to Industry
Depositor comments: sequence based on NCBI:NM_004779.4 Plasmids from this collection were made available to the research community and donated after the lab closed. Please note that the sequence provided by the depositing laboratory may be theoretical/predicted or based on Sanger sequencing results. There may be discrepancies between sequencing results obtained by Addgene and the depositor sequence. If an Addgene verified sequence is not available, please contact before placing your order to request that our lab fully sequence the plasmid.
How to cite: pLNHA-C1-HsNot8_J was a gift from Elisa Izaurralde (Addgene plasmid # 146699 ; http://n2t.net/addgene:146699 ; RRID:Addgene_146699)
