[The description below was written by a language model from this plasmid's Addgene catalogue record and pLannotate feature annotations shown in this document.]
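Description:
pLNHA-C1-HsNot8_J is a 5,050 nt mammalian expression plasmid encoding human CNOT8 (also called CAF1, CALIF, POP2 or hCAF1), a catalytic 3'-5' poly(A) exoribonuclease subunit of the CCR4-NOT deadenylase complex. The catalogue lists the backbone as unknown. However, the annotated layout resembles a "C1"-type vector, with a CMV enhancer/promoter, an N-terminal tag region, a multiple cloning site and an SV40 polyadenylation signal. The plasmid replicates in bacteria from a high-copy ColE1/pUC origin and also carries an f1 origin. A single NeoR/KanR (Tn5 aminoglycoside phosphotransferase) gene lies behind tandem bacterial (bla-type) and SV40 early promoters and ends at an HSV TK poly(A) signal. This arrangement gives kanamycin selection in E. coli and could allow G418 selection in mammalian cells.

In the expression cassette, the CMV immediate-early enhancer and promoter drive a transcript in which an HA epitope sequence sits upstream of the multiple cloning site remnant and the CNOT8 coding region, so the protein should carry an N-terminal tag. The annotation detects only a fragment matching a 3xHA element. About 120 nt between the short T7 promoter match and the HA tag are unannotated. The "LN" in the name may point to an additional N-terminal element there, but the record does not say what it is. The small hits to HIV-1 LTR, SV40 large T antigen, ble and bGH poly(A) are short fragments, most likely incidental matches within standard vector sequence.

The insert is based on the human CNOT8 reference mRNA. The plasmid comes from work on how GW182 proteins recruit cytoplasmic deadenylase complexes to miRNA targets, where tagged CNOT8 would suit expression, interaction or functional assays in transfected human cells.
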