Features (pLannotate 1.2.2; 18 found; start..end, strand, type, name):
      1..304     +  enhancer       CMV enhancer: human cytomegalovirus immediate early enhancer
    305..508     +  promoter       CMV promoter: human cytomegalovirus (CMV) immediate early promoter
    504..537     +  LTR            5' LTR (truncated) (fragment): truncated 5' long terminal repeat (LTR) from HIV-1
    553..571     +  promoter       T7 promoter: promoter for bacteriophage T7 RNA polymerase
    695..721     +  CDS            3xHA (fragment): three tandem HA epitope tags
    727..774     +  misc_feature   MCS (fragment): multiple cloning site
    773..1645    +  CDS            CNOT8: CNOT8_HUMAN - Also known as CALIF, POP2. Experimental evidence at protein level: Swiss-Prot protein existence level 1. Has 3'-5' poly(A) exoribonuclease activity for synthetic poly(A) RNA substrate. Its function seems to be partially redundant with that of CNOT7. Catalytic component of the CCR4-NOT complex which is linked to various cellular processes including bulk mRNA degradation, miRNA-mediated repression, translational repression during translational initiation and general transcription regulation. During miRNA-mediated repression the complex seems also to act as translational repressor d
   1671..1755    +  CDS            large T antigen (fragment): large T antigen from SV40 (simian virus 40)
   1778..1899    +  polyA_signal   SV40 poly(A) signal: SV40 polyadenylation signal
   1933..2361    -  rep_origin     f1 ori (sequence partly withheld): f1 bacteriophage origin of replication; arrow indicates direction of (+) strand synthesis
   2388..2492    +  promoter       AmpR promoter: bla
   2494..2851    +  promoter       SV40 promoter: SV40 enhancer and early promoter
   2886..3680    +  CDS            NeoR/KanR: aminoglycoside phosphotransferase from Tn5; aph(3')-II (or nptII); confers resistance to neomycin, kanamycin, and G418 (Geneticin®)
   3701..3853    +  CDS            ble (fragment): BLE_KLEPN - Experimental evidence at protein level: Swiss-Prot protein existence level 1. Binding protein with a strong affinity to the bleomycin family of antibiotics. Binds to CL990; an antimitotic-antibiotic compound. From Klebsiella pneumoniae.
   3912..3959    +  polyA_signal   HSV TK poly(A) signal: herpes simplex virus thymidine kinase polyadenylation signal (Cole and Stacy, 1985)
   4050..4066    -  polyA_signal   bGH poly(A) signal (fragment): bovine growth hormone polyadenylation signal
   4288..4876    +  rep_origin     ori: high-copy-number ColE1/pMB1/pBR322/pUC origin of replication
   4991..5050    +  enhancer       CMV enhancer (fragment): human cytomegalovirus immediate early enhancer
>Addgene plasmid #146699 | pLNHA-C1-HsNot8_J | addgene full sequence | sequence record 360167 | Addgene NGS Result
CGTTACATAACTTACGGTAAATGGCCCGCCTGGCTGACCGCCCAACGACCCCCGCCCATTGACGTCAATA
ATGACGTATGTTCCCATAGTAACGCCAATAGGGACTTTCCATTGACGTCAATGGGTGGAGTATTTACGGT
AAACTGCCCACTTGGCAGTACATCAAGTGTATCATATGCCAAGTACGCCCCCTATTGACGTCAATGACGG
TAAATGGCCCGCCTGGCATTATGCCCAGTACATGACCTTATGGGACTTTCCTACTTGGCAGTACATCTAC
GTATTAGTCATCGCTATTACCATGGTGATGCGGTTTTGGCAGTACATCAATGGGCGTGGATAGCGGTTTG
ACTCACGGGGATTTCCAAGTCTCCACCCCATTGACGTCAATGGGAGTTTGTTTTGGCACCAAAATCAACG
GGACTTTCCAAAATGTCGTAACAACTCCGCCCCATTGACGCAAATGGGCGGTAGGCGTGTACGGTGGGAG
GTCTATATAAGCAGAGCTCTCTGGCTAACTAGAGAACCCACTGCTTACTGGCTTATCGAAATTAATACGA
CTCACTATAGGGAGACCCAAGCTCTAGCGCTACCGGTCGCCACCATGGACGCACAAACACGACGACGTGA
GCGTCGCGCTGAGAAACAAGCTCAATGGAAAGCTGCAAACGGTGGATCTCCTCCACATATGGCTTACCCA
TACGATGTTCCAGATTACGCTCCTCCATCTCGAGCTCAAGCTTCGAATTCTGCAGTCGACGGTACCGCGG
GCCCTGCAGCACTTGTGGAGAATAGCCAGGTTATCTGTGAAGTGTGGGCCAGTAATCTAGAAGAAGAGAT
GAGGAAGATCCGAGAAATCGTGCTCAGTTACAGTTATATTGCCATGGACACAGAATTTCCAGGTGTTGTG
GTGCGACCAATTGGTGAATTTCGTAGTTCCATAGATTACCAATATCAGCTTCTGCGGTGCAATGTTGACC
TTTTAAAAATTATCCAGCTGGGCCTTACATTCACAAATGAGAAGGGAGAGTATCCTTCTGGAATCAATAC
TTGGCAGTTCAATTTCAAATTTAACCTTACAGAGGACATGTACTCCCAGGATTCCATAGATCTCCTTGCT
AACTCAGGACTACAGTTTCAGAAGCATGAAGAGGAAGGGATTGACACACTGCACTTTGCAGAGCTGCTTA
TGACATCAGGAGTGGTTCTCTGTGACAATGTCAAATGGCTTTCATTTCATAGTGGCTATGATTTTGGCTA
TATGGTAAAGTTGCTTACAGATTCTCGTTTGCCAGAAGAGGAACATGAATTCTTTCATATTCTGAACCTT
TTCTTCCCATCCATTTATGATGTGAAATACCTGATGAAGAGCTGCAAAAATCTTAAGGGAGGTCTTCAGG
AAGTTGCTGATCAGTTGGATTTGCAGAGGATTGGAAGGCAGCACCAGGCAGGCTCAGACTCACTGCTGAC
AGGAATGGCTTTCTTTAGGATGAAAGAGTTGTTTTTTGAGGACAGCATTGATGATGCCAAGTACTGTGGG
CGGCTCTATGGCTTAGGCACAGGAGTGGCCCAGAAGCAGAATGAGGATGTGGACTCTGCCCAGGAGAAGA
TGAGCATCCTGGCGATTATCAACAACATGCAGCAGTGAGGATCCACCGGATCTAGATAACTGATCATAAT
CAGCCATACCACATTTGTAGAGGTTTTACTTGCTTTAAAAAACCTCCCACACCTCCCCCTGAACCTGAAA
CATAAAATGAATGCAATTGTTGTTGTTAACTTGTTTATTGCAGCTTATAATGGTTACAAATAAAGCAATA
GCATCACAAATTTCACAAATAAAGCATTTTTTTCACTGCATTCTAGTTGTGGTTTGTCCAAACTCATCAA
TGTATCTTAACGCGTAAATTGTAAGCGTTAATATTTTGTTAAAATTCGCGTTAAATTTTTGTTAAATCAG
CTCATTTTTTAACCAATAGGCCGAAATCGGCAAAATCCCTTATAAATCAAAAGAATAGACCGAGATAGGG
T
[37 nt withheld, positions 2032-2068]
AAAGAACGTGGACTCCAACGTCAAAGG
[49 nt withheld, positions 2096-2144]
T
[91 nt withheld, positions 2146-2236]
G
[124 nt withheld, positions 2238-2361]
CAGGTGGCACTTTTCGGGGAAATGTGCGCGGAACCCCTATTTGTTTATTTTTCTAAATACATTCAAATAT
GTATCCGCTCATGAGACAATAACCCTGATAAATGCTTCAATAATATTGAAAAAGGAAGAGTCCTGAGGCG
GAAAGAACCAGCTGTGGAATGTGTGTCAGTTAGGGTGTGGAAAGTCCCCAGGCTCCCCAGCAGGCAGAAG
TATGCAAAGCATGCATCTCAATTAGTCAGCAACCAGGTGTGGAAAGTCCCCAGGCTCCCCAGCAGGCAGA
AGTATGCAAAGCATGCATCTCAATTAGTCAGCAACCATAGTCCCGCCCCTAACTCCGCCCATCCCGCCCC
TAACTCCGCCCAGTTCCGCCCATTCTCCGCCCCATGGCTGACTAATTTTTTTTATTTATGCAGAGGCCGA
GGCCGCCTCGGCCTCTGAGCTATTCCAGAAGTAGTGAGGAGGCTTTTTTGGAGGCCTAGGCTTTTGCAAA
GATCGATCAAGAGACAGGATGAGGATCGTTTCGCATGATTGAACAAGATGGATTGCACGCAGGTTCTCCG
GCCGCTTGGGTGGAGAGGCTATTCGGCTATGACTGGGCACAACAGACAATCGGCTGCTCTGATGCCGCCG
TGTTCCGGCTGTCAGCGCAGGGGCGCCCGGTTCTTTTTGTCAAGACCGACCTGTCCGGTGCCCTGAATGA
ACTGCAAGACGAGGCAGCGCGGCTATCGTGGCTGGCCACGACGGGCGTTCCTTGCGCAGCTGTGCTCGAC
GTTGTCACTGAAGCGGGAAGGGACTGGCTGCTATTGGGCGAAGTGCCGGGGCAGGATCTCCTGTCATCTC
ACCTTGCTCCTGCCGAGAAAGTATCCATCATGGCTGATGCAATGCGGCGGCTGCATACGCTTGATCCGGC
TACCTGCCCATTCGACCACCAAGCGAAACATCGCATCGAGCGAGCACGTACTCGGATGGAAGCCGGTCTT
GTCGATCAGGATGATCTGGACGAAGAGCATCAGGGGCTCGCGCCAGCCGAACTGTTCGCCAGGCTCAAGG
CGAGCATGCCCGACGGCGAGGATCTCGTCGTGACCCATGGCGATGCCTGCTTGCCGAATATCATGGTGGA
AAATGGCCGCTTTTCTGGATTCATCGACTGTGGCCGGCTGGGTGTGGCGGACCGCTATCAGGACATAGCG
TTGGCTACCCGTGATATTGCTGAAGAGCTTGGCGGCGAATGGGCTGACCGCTTCCTCGTGCTTTACGGTA
TCGCCGCTCCCGATTCGCAGCGCATCGCCTTCTATCGCCTTCTTGACGAGTTCTTCTGAGCGGGACTCTG
GGGTTCGAAATGACCGACCAAGCGACGCCCAACCTGCCATCACGAGATTTCGATTCCACCGCCGCCTTCT
ATGAAAGGTTGGGCTTCGGAATCGTTTTCCGGGACGCCGGCTGGATGATCCTCCAGCGCGGGGATCTCAT
GCTGGAGTTCTTCGCCCACCCTAGGGGGAGGCTAACTGAAACACGGAAGGAGACAATACCGGAAGGAACC
CGCGCTATGACGGCAATAAAAAGACAGAATAAAACGCACGGTGTTGGGTCGTTTGTTCATAAACGCGGGG
TTCGGTCCCAGGGCTGGCACTCTGTCGATACCCCACCGAGACCCCATTGGGGCCAATACGCCCGCGTTTC
TTCCTTTTCCCCACCCCACCCCCCAAGTTCGGGTGAAGGCCCAGGGCTCGCAGCCAACGTCGGGGCGGCA
GGCCCTGCCATAGCCTCAGGTTACTCATATATACTTTAGATTGATTTAAAACTTCATTTTTAATTTAAAA
GGATCTAGGTGAAGATCCTTTTTGATAATCTCATGACCAAAATCCCTTAACGTGAGTTTTCGTTCCACTG
AGCGTCAGACCCCGTAGAAAAGATCAAAGGATCTTCTTGAGATCCTTTTTTTCTGCGCGTAATCTGCTGC
TTGCAAACAAAAAAACCACCGCTACCAGCGGTGGTTTGTTTGCCGGATCAAGAGCTACCAACTCTTTTTC
CGAAGGTAACTGGCTTCAGCAGAGCGCAGATACCAAATACTGTTCTTCTAGTGTAGCCGTAGTTAGGCCA
CCACTTCAAGAACTCTGTAGCACCGCCTACATACCTCGCTCTGCTAATCCTGTTACCAGTGGCTGCTGCC
AGTGGCGATAAGTCGTGTCTTACCGGGTTGGACTCAAGACGATAGTTACCGGATAAGGCGCAGCGGTCGG
GCTGAACGGGGGGTTCGTGCACACAGCCCAGCTTGGAGCGAACGACCTACACCGAACTGAGATACCTACA
GCGTGAGCTATGAGAAAGCGCCACGCTTCCCGAAGGGAGAAAGGCGGACAGGTATCCGGTAAGCGGCAGG
GTCGGAACAGGAGAGCGCACGAGGGAGCTTCCAGGGGGAAACGCCTGGTATCTTTATAGTCCTGTCGGGT
TTCGCCACCTCTGACTTGAGCGTCGATTTTTGTGATGCTCGTCAGGGGGGCGGAGCCTATGGAAAAACGC
CAGCAACGCGGCCTTTTTACGGTTCCTGGCCTTTTGCTGGCCTTTTGCTCACATGTTCTTTCCTGCGTTA
TCCCCTGATTCTGTGGATAACCGTATTACCGCCATGCATTAGTTATTAATAGTAATCAATTACGGGGTCA
TTAGTTCATAGCCCATATATGGAGTTCCG
